>Addgene plasmid #149384 | pHisIHFαIHFβ | addgene full sequence | sequence record 298511 | Addgene NGS Result
CCTGCATTAGGAAATTAATACGACTCACTATAGGGGAATTGTGAGCGGATAACAATTCCCCTGTAGAAAT
AATTTTGTTTAACTTTAATAAGGAGATATACCATGGGCAGCAGCCATCACCATCATCACCACAGCCAGGA
TCCTCTGGAAGTGCTGTTTCAGGGTCCGATGGGGGCTCTGACGAAAGCTGAAATTGCGGAACGTCTGTAC
GAAGAGCTGGGCCTGAACAAACGGGAAGCCAAGGAGTTGGTGGAGCTGTTCTTCGAAGAGATCCGCCAGG
CGCTGGAGCACAACGAGCAGGTCAAGCTGTCCGGTTTCGGCAACTTCGACCTGCGCGACAAGCGCCAGCG
CCCCGGACGCAACCCGAAGACCGGTGAAGAAATCCCGATCACGGCCCGCCGCGTTGTCACCTTTCGTCCA
GGGCAGAAACTGAAGGCCAGGGTTGAGGCATATGCTGGAACCAAGTCATAAAAGCTTGCGGCCGCATAAT
GCTTAAGTCGAACAGAAAGTAATCGTATTGTACACGGCCGCATAATCGAAATTAATACGACTCACTATAG
GGGAATTGTGAGCGGATAACAATTCCCCATCTTAGTATATTAGTTAAGTATAAGAAGGAGATATACATAT
GGCAGATCTATGACCAAGTCGGAGTTGATCGAACGGATCGTTACCCATCAGGGGCAACTGTCCGCGAAGG
ATGTCGAGTTGGCAATCAAGACCATGCTGGAGCAAATGTCCCAAGCCCTGGCGACTGGGGACCGGATCGA
GATCCGTGGCTTCGGCAGCTTTTCCTTGCACTACCGCGCCCCGCGCGTCGGTCGCAACCCCAAGACCGGG
GAGTCGGTACGCCTCGACGGCAAGTTCGTGCCGCACTTCAAGCCGGGCAAGGAGTTGCGGGATCGGGTCA
ACGAGCCGGAGTGACCTAGGCTGCTGCCACCGCTGAGCAATAACTAGCATAACCCCTTGGGGCCTCTAAA
CGGGTCTTGAGGGGTTTTTTGCTGAAACCTCAGGCATTTGAGAAGCACACGGTCACACTGCTTCCGGTAG
TCAATAAACCGGTAAACCAGCAATAGACATAAGCGGCTATTTAACGACCCTGCCCTGAACCGACGACCGG
GTCGAATTTGCTTTCGAATTTCTGCCATTCATCCGCTTATTATCACTTATTCAGGCGTAGCAACCAGGCG
TTTAAGGGCACCAATAACTGCCTTAAAAAAATTACGCCCCGCCCTGCCACTCATCGCAGTACTGTTGTAA
TTCATTAAGCATTCTGCCGACATGGAAGCCATCACAAACGGCATGATGAACCTGAATCGCCAGCGGCATC
AGCACCTTGTCGCCTTGCGTATAATATTTGCCCATAGTGAAAACGGGGGCGAAGAAGTTGTCCATATTGG
CCACGTTTAAATCAAAACTGGTGAAACTCACCCAGGGATTGGCTGAGACGAAAAACATATTCTCAATAAA
CCCTTTAGGGAAATAGGCCAGGTTTTCACCGTAACACGCCACATCTTGCGAATATATGTGTAGAAACTGC
CGGAAATCGTCGTGGTATTCACTCCAGAGCGATGAAAACGTTTCAGTTTGCTCATGGAAAACGGTGTAAC
AAGGGTGAACACTATCCCATATCACCAGCTCACCGTCTTTCATTGCCATACGGAACTCCGGATGAGCATT
CATCAGGCGGGCAAGAATGTGAATAAAGGCCGGATAAAACTTGTGCTTATTTTTCTTTACGGTCTTTAAA
AAGGCCGTAATATCCAGCTGAACGGTCTGGTTATAGGTACATTGAGCAACTGACTGAAATGCCTCAAAAT
GTTCTTTACGATGCCATTGGGATATATCAACGGTGGTATATCCAGTGATTTTTTTCTCCATTTTAGCTTC
CTTAGCTCCTGAAAATCTCGATAACTCAAAAAATACGCCCGGTAGTGATCTTATTTCATTATGGTGAAAG
TTGGAACCTCTTACGTGCCGATCAACGTCTCATTTTCGCCAAAAGTTGGCCCAGGGCTTCCCGGTATCAA
CAGGGACACCAGGATTTATTTATTCTGCGAAGTGATCTTCCGTCACAGGTATTTATTCGGCGCAAAGTGC
GTCGGGTGATGCTGCCAACTTACTGATTTAGTGTATGATGGTGTTTTTGAGGTGCTCCAGTGGCTTCTGT
TTCTATCAGCTGTCCCTCCTGTTCAGCTACTGACGGGGTGGTGCGTAACGGCAAAAGCACCGCCGGACAT
CAGCGCTAGCGGAGTGTATACTGGCTTACTATGTTGGCACTGATGAGGGTGTCAGTGAAGTGCTTCATGT
GGCAGGAGAAAAAAGGCTGCACCGGTGCGTCAGCAGAATATGTGATACAGGATATATTCCGCTTCCTCGC
TCACTGACTCGCTACGCTCGGTCGTTCGACTGCGGCGAGCGGAAATGGCTTACGAACGGGGCGGAGATTT
CCTGGAAGATGCCAGGAAGATACTTAACAGGGAAGTGAGAGGGCCGCGGCAAAGCCGTTTTTCCATAGGC
TCCGCCCCCCTGACAAGCATCACGAAATCTGACGCTCAAATCAGTGGTGGCGAAACCCGACAGGACTATA
AAGATACCAGGCGTTTCCCCCTGGCGGCTCCCTCGTGCGCTCTCCTGTTCCTGCCTTTCGGTTTACCGGT
GTCATTCCGCTGTTATGGCCGCGTTTGTCTCATTCCACGCCTGACACTCAGTTCCGGGTAGGCAGTTCGC
TCCAAGCTGGACTGTATGCACGAACCCCCCGTTCAGTCCGACCGCTGCGCCTTATCCGGTAACTATCGTC
TTGAGTCCAACCCGGAAAGACATGCAAAAGCACCACTGGCAGCAGCCACTGGTAATTGATTTAGAGGAGT
TAGTCTTGAAGTCATGCGCCGGTTAAGGCTAAACTGAAAGGACAAGTTTTGGTGACTGCGCTCCTCCAAG
CCAGTTACCTCGGTTCAAAGAGTTGGTAGCTCAGAGAACCTTCGAAAAACCGCCCTGCAAGGCGGTTTTT
TCGTTTTCAGAGCAAGAGATTACGCGCAGACCAAAACGATCTCAAGAAGATCATCTTATTAATCAGATAA
AATATTTCTAGATTTCAGTGCAATTTATCTCTTCAAATGTAGCACCTGAAGTCAGCCCCATACGATATAA
GTTGTAATTCTCATGTTAGTCATGCCCCGCGCCCACCGGAAGGAGCTGACTGGGTTGAAGGCTCTCAAGG
GCATCGGTCGAGATCCCGGTGCCTAATGAGTGAGCTAACTTACATTAATTGCATTGCGCTCACTGCCCGC
TTTCCAGTCGGGAAACCTGTCGTGCCAGCTGCATTAATGAATCGGCCAACGCGCGGGGAGAGGCGGTTTG
CGTATTGGGCGCCAGGGTGGTTTTTCTTTTCACCAGTGAGACGGGCAACAGCTGATTGCCCTTCACCGCC
TGGCCCTGAGAGAGTTGCAGCAAGCGGTCCACGCTGGTTTGCCCCAGCAGGCGAAAATCCTGTTTGATGG
TGGTTAACGGCGGGATATAACATGAGCTGTCTTCGGTATCGTCGTATCCCACTACCGAGATGTCCGCACC
AACGCGCAGCCCGGACTCGGTAATGGCGCGCATTGCGCCCAGCGCCATCTGATCGTTGGCAACCAGCATC
GCAGTGGGAACGATGCCCTCATTCAGCATTTGCATGGTTTGTTGAAAACCGGACATGGCACTCCAGTCGC
CTTCCCGTTCCGCTATCGGCTGAATTTGATTGCGAGTGAGATATTTATGCCAGCCAGCCAGACGCAGACG
CGCCGAGACAGAACTTAATGGGCCCGCTAACAGCGCGATTTGCTGGTGACCCAATGCGACCAGATGCTCC
ACGCCCAGTCGCGTACCGTCTTCATGGGAGAAAATAATACTGTTGATGGGTGTCTGGTCAGAGACATCAA
GAAATAACGCCGGAACATTAGTGCAGGCAGCTTCCACAGCAATGGCATCCTGGTCATCCAGCGGATAGTT
AATGATCAGCCCACTGACGCGTTGCGCGAGAAGATTGTGCACCGCCGCTTTACAGGCTTCGACGCCGCTT
CGTTCTACCATCGACACCACCACGCTGGCACCCAGTTGATCGGCGCGAGATTTAATCGCCGCGACAATTT
GCGACGGCGCGTGCAGGGCCAGACTGGAGGTGGCAACGCCAATCAGCAACGACTGTTTGCCCGCCAGTTG
TTGTGCCACGCGGTTGGGAATGTAATTCAGCTCCGCCATCGCCGCTTCCACTTTTTCCCGCGTTTTCGCA
GAAACGTGGCTGGCCTGGTTCACCACGCGGGAAACGGTCTGATAAGAGACACCGGCATACTCTGCGACAT
CGTATAACGTTACTGGTTTCACATTCACCACCCTGAATTGACTCTCTTCCGGGCGCTATCATGCCATACC
GCGAAAGGTTTTGCGCCATTCGATGGTGTCCGGGATCTCGACGCTCTCCCTTATGCGACT
Features (pLannotate 1.2.2; 19 found; start..end, strand, type, name):
     16..34      +  promoter       T7 promoter: promoter for bacteriophage T7 RNA polymerase
     35..59      +  protein_bind   lac operator: The lac repressor binds to the lac operator to inhibit transcription in E. coli. This inhibition can be relieved by adding lactose or isopropyl-β-D-thiogalactopyranoside (IPTG). lac repressor encoded by lacI
     74..96      +  RBS            RBS: efficient ribosome binding site from bacteriophage T7 gene 10 (Olins and Rangwala, 1989)
    169..468     +  CDS            ihfA: IHFA_PSEA7 - Also known as himA From Pseudomonas aeruginosa (strain PA7).
    543..561     +  promoter       T7 promoter: promoter for bacteriophage T7 RNA polymerase
    562..586     +  protein_bind   lac operator: The lac repressor binds to the lac operator to inhibit transcription in E. coli. This inhibition can be relieved by adding lactose or isopropyl-β-D-thiogalactopyranoside (IPTG). lac repressor encoded by lacI
    640..921     +  CDS            ihfB: IHFB_PSEA7 - Also known as himD From Pseudomonas aeruginosa (strain PA7).
    929..946     +  CDS            SET1 (fragment): solubility-enhancement tag derived from T7 phage gene 10B
    954..1001    +  terminator     T7 terminator: transcription terminator for bacteriophage T7 RNA polymerase
   1225..1881    -  CDS            cat: CAT_ECOLX - Experimental evidence at protein level: Swiss-Prot protein existence level 1. This enzyme is an effector of chloramphenicol resistance in bacteria. From Escherichia coli. This protein is used as a marker in many commonly used cloning vectors, such as pACYC184.
   1882..1984    -  promoter       cat promoter: promoter of the E. coli cat gene encoding chloramphenicol acetyltransferase
   2105..2248    +  mobile_element IS1 (fragment): prokaryotic transposable element IS1
   2367..2422    -  rep_origin     RSF ori (fragment): Plasmids containing the RSF 1030 origin of replication can be propagated in E. coli cells that contain additional plasmids with compatible origins.
   2510..3055    -  rep_origin     p15A ori: Plasmids containing the medium-copy-number p15A origin of replication can be propagated in E. coli cells that contain a second plasmid with the ColE1 origin.
   3167..3231    -  CDS            TcR (fragment): tetracycline efflux protein; tet; confers resistance to tetracycline
   3246..3267    -  protein_bind   CAP binding site: CAP binding activates transcription in the presence of cAMP. E. coli catabolite activator protein
   3280..4362    -  CDS            lacI: lac repressor; lacI; The lac repressor binds to the lac operator to inhibit transcription in E. coli. This inhibition can be relieved by adding lactose or isopropyl-β-D-thiogalactopyranoside (IPTG).
   4363..4440    -  promoter       lacI promoter: lacI
   4448..13      -  CDS            TcR (fragment) (across the origin): tetracycline efflux protein; tet; confers resistance to tetracycline
