[The description below was written by a language model from this plasmid's Addgene catalogue record and pLannotate feature annotations shown in this document.]
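Description:
pHisIHFαIHFβ is a bacterial co-expression plasmid built on the pACYCDuet-1 backbone. It produces both subunits of integration host factor (IHF) from Pseudomonas aeruginosa UCBPP-PA14 in E. coli. The plasmid replicates from the medium-copy p15A origin, which is compatible with ColE1-type plasmids, and it is selected with chloramphenicol through the cat gene and its native promoter. The backbone also carries lacI under its own promoter. The short IS1, RSF ori and tetracycline-resistance fragments in the annotation appear to be non-functional backbone remnants or partial matches rather than working elements.

The payload occupies the two Duet expression sites, each driven by a T7 promoter followed by a lac operator. Transcription therefore requires a host that supplies T7 RNA polymerase and is induced with IPTG, which relieves LacI repression. In the first cassette, a T7 gene 10 ribosome binding site precedes ihfA, cloned between BamHI and HindIII. According to the catalogue entry, this gene is fused at its N terminus to a 6xHis tag followed by an HRV3C protease cleavage site. The feature table does not annotate these tag elements separately, but there is unannotated space upstream of the ihfA coding sequence. The second cassette carries untagged ihfB, cloned between BglII and AvrII, and is followed by the T7 terminator. The annotation tool matched both genes to strain PA7 homologues, whereas the record specifies PA14 as the source.

Co-expressing the two subunits should allow the IHFα/IHFβ heterodimer to be purified by affinity capture of the His-tagged α subunit, with the tag removable by HRV3C cleavage. The associated publication concerns sequence motifs that facilitate CRISPR adaptation.
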