Addgene plasmid #149384: pHisIHFαIHFβ
Purpose: Expression of P. aeruginosa PA14, 6xHis-HRV3C-IHFalpha and IHFbeta
Depositing lab: Blake Wiedenheft. Depositing organization: Montana State University. Publication: Distribution and phasing of sequence motifs that facilitate CRISPR adaptation. Santiago-Frangos A, Buyukyoruk M, Wiegand T, Krishna P, Wiedenheft B. Curr Biol. 2021 Aug 23;31(16):3515-3524.e6. doi: 10.1016/j.cub.2021.05.068. Epub 2021 Jun 25. PubMed 34174210.
Backbone
  Vector backbone: pACYCDuet-1
  Backbone manufacturer: Novagen
  Backbone size w/o insert (bp): 4008
  Total vector size (bp): 4468
  Vector type: Bacterial Expression
Growth in bacteria
  Bacterial resistance: Chloramphenicol, 25 μg/mL
  Growth temperature: 37°C
  Growth strain: DH5alpha
  Copy number: Unknown
Gene/Insert 1
  Gene/Insert name: Pseudomonas aeruginosa PA14 6xHis-tagged IHFalpha
  Species: Pseudomonas aeruginosa UCBPP-PA14
  Insert size (bp): 370
  GenBank ID: WP_003090661.1
  Promoter: T7
  Tag / fusion protein: 6xHis tag (N terminal on insert); HRV3C cleavage site (N terminal on insert)
  Cloning method: Restriction Enzyme; 5′ cloning site BamHI (unknown if destroyed); 3′ cloning site HindIII (unknown if destroyed)
  Sequencing primers: 5′ DuetUP1
Gene/Insert 2
  Gene/Insert name: Pseudomonas aeruginosa PA14 IHFbeta
  Species: Pseudomonas aeruginosa UCBPP-PA14
  Insert size (bp): 290
  GenBank ID: WP_003091441.1
  Promoter: T7
  Cloning method: Restriction Enzyme; 5′ cloning site BglII (unknown if destroyed); 3′ cloning site AvrII (unknown if destroyed)
  Sequencing primers: 5′ DuetUP2
Terms and licenses: Academic/Nonprofit Terms; Industry Terms: Not Available to Industry
How to cite: pHisIHFαIHFβ was a gift from Blake Wiedenheft (Addgene plasmid # 149384 ; http://n2t.net/addgene:149384 ; RRID:Addgene_149384)
